>Addgene plasmid #109402 | pCas9-HE-Geminin | addgene full sequence | sequence record 211156 | Addgene NGS Result
TCTGCTTAGGGTTAGGCGTTTTGCGCTGCTTCGCGATGTACGGGCCAGATATACGCGTTGACATTGATTA
TTGACTAGTTATTAATAGTAATCAATTACGGGGTCATTAGTTCATAGCCCATATATGGAGTTCCGCGTTA
CATAACTTACGGTAAATGGCCCGCCTGGCTGACCGCCCAACGACCCCCGCCCATTGACGTCAATAATGAC
GTATGTTCCCATAGTAACGCCAATAGGGACTTTCCATTGACGTCAATGGGTGGAGTATTTACGGTAAACT
GCCCACTTGGCAGTACATCAAGTGTATCATATGCCAAGTACGCCCCCTATTGACGTCAATGACGGTAAAT
GGCCCGCCTGGCATTATGCCCAGTACATGACCTTATGGGACTTTCCTACTTGGCAGTACATCTACGTATT
AGTCATCGCTATTACCATGGTGATGCGGTTTTGGCAGTACATCAATGGGCGTGGATAGCGGTTTGACTCA
CGGGGATTTCCAAGTCTCCACCCCATTGACGTCAATGGGAGTTTGTTTTGGCACCAAAATCAACGGGACT
TTCCAAAATGTCGTAACAACTCCGCCCCATTGACGCAAATGGGCGGTAGGCGTGTACGGTGGGAGGTCTA
TATAAGCAGAGCTCGTTTAGTGAACCGTCAGATCGCCTGGAGACGCCATCCACGCTGTTTTGACCTCCAT
AGAAGACACCGGGACCGATCCAGCCTCCGGACTCTAGAGGATCGAACCCTTGCCACCATGGACAAGAAGT
ACTCCATTGGGCTCGATATCGGCACAAACAGCGTCGGCTGGGCCGTCATTACGGACGAGTACAAGGTGCC
GAGCAAAAAATTCAAAGTTCTGGGCAATACCGATCGCCACAGCATAAAGAAGAACCTCATTGGCGCCCTC
CTGTTCGACTCCGGGGAGACGGCCGAAGCCACGCGGCTCAAAAGAACAGCACGGCGCAGATATACCCGCA
GAAAGAATCGGATCTGCTACCTGCAGGAGATCTTTAGTAATGAGATGGCTAAGGTGGATGACTCTTTCTT
CCATAGGCTGGAGGAGTCCTTTTTGGTGGAGGAGGATAAAAAGCACGAGCGCCACCCAATCTTTGGCAAT
ATCGTGGACGAGGTGGCGTACCATGAAAAGTACCCAACCATATATCATCTGAGGAAGAAGCTTGTAGACA
GTACTGATAAGGCTGACTTGCGGTTGATCTATCTCGCGCTGGCGCATATGATCAAATTTCGGGGACACTT
CCTCATCGAGGGGGACCTGAACCCAGACAACAGCGATGTCGACAAACTCTTTATCCAACTGGTTCAGACT
TACAATCAGCTTTTCGAAGAGAACCCGATCAACGCATCCGGAGTTGACGCCAAAGCAATCCTGAGCGCTA
GGCTGTCCAAATCCCGGCGGCTCGAAAACCTCATCGCACAGCTCCCTGGGGAGAAGAAGAACGGCCTGTT
TGGTAATCTTATCGCCCTGTCACTCGGGCTGACCCCCAACTTTAAATCTAACTTCGACCTGGCCGAAGAT
GCCAAGCTTCAACTGAGCAAAGACACCTACGATGATGATCTCGACAATCTGCTGGCCCAGATCGGCGACC
AGTACGCAGACCTTTTTTTGGCGGCAAAGAACCTGTCAGACGCCATTCTGCTGAGTGATATTCTGCGAGT
GAACACGGAGATCACCAAAGCTCCGCTGAGCGCTAGTATGATCAAGCGCTATGATGAGCACCACCAAGAC
TTGACTTTGCTGAAGGCCCTTGTCAGACAGCAACTGCCTGAGAAGTACAAGGAAATTTTCTTCGATCAGT
CTAAAAATGGCTACGCCGGATACATTGACGGCGGAGCAAGCCAGGAGGAATTTTACAAATTTATTAAGCC
CATCTTGGAAAAAATGGACGGCACCGAGGAGCTGCTGGTAAAGCTTAACAGAGAAGATCTGTTGCGCAAA
CAGCGCACTTTCGACAATGGAAGCATCCCCCACCAGATTCACCTGGGCGAACTGCACGCTATCCTCAGGC
GGCAAGAGGATTTCTACCCCTTTTTGAAAGATAACAGGGAAAAGATTGAGAAAATCCTCACATTTCGGAT
ACCCTACTATGTAGGCCCCCTCGCCCGGGGAAATTCCAGATTCGCGTGGATGACTCGCAAATCAGAAGAG
ACCATCACTCCCTGGAACTTCGAGGAAGTCGTGGATAAGGGGGCCTCTGCCCAGTCCTTCATCGAAAGGA
TGACTAACTTTGATAAAAATCTGCCTAACGAAAAGGTGCTTCCTAAACACTCTCTGCTGTACGAGTACTT
CACAGTTTATAACGAGCTCACCAAGGTCAAATACGTCACAGAAGGGATGAGAAAGCCAGCATTCCTGTCT
GGAGAGCAGAAGAAAGCTATCGTGGACCTCCTCTTCAAGACGAACCGGAAAGTTACCGTGAAACAGCTCA
AAGAAGACTATTTCAAAAAGATTGAATGTTTCGACTCTGTTGAAATCAGCGGAGTGGAGGATCGCTTCAA
CGCATCCCTGGGAACGTATCACGATCTCCTGAAAATCATTAAAGACAAGGACTTCCTGGACAATGAGGAG
AACGAGGACATTCTTGAGGACATTGTCCTCACCCTTACGTTGTTTGAAGATAGGGAGATGATTGAAGAAC
GCTTGAAAACTTACGCTCATCTCTTCGACGACAAAGTCATGAAACAGCTCAAGAGGCGCCGATATACAGG
ATGGGGGCGGCTGTCAAGAAAACTGATCAATGGGATCCGAGACAAGCAGAGTGGAAAGACAATCCTGGAT
TTTCTTAAGTCCGATGGATTTGCCAACCGGAACTTCATGCAGTTGATCCATGATGACTCTCTCACCTTTA
AGGAGGACATCCAGAAAGCACAAGTTTCTGGCCAGGGGGACAGTCTTCACGAGCACATCGCTAATCTTGC
AGGTAGCCCAGCTATCAAAAAGGGAATACTGCAGACCGTTAAGGTCGTGGATGAACTCGTCAAAGTAATG
GGAAGGCATAAGCCCGAGAATATCGTTATCGAGATGGCCCGAGAGAACCAAACTACCCAGAAGGGACAGA
AGAACAGTAGGGAAAGGATGAAGAGGATTGAAGAGGGTATAAAAGAACTGGGGTCCCAAATCCTTAAGGA
ACACCCAGTTGAAAACACCCAGCTTCAGAATGAGAAGCTCTACCTGTACTACCTGCAGAACGGCAGGGAC
ATGTACGTGGATCAGGAACTGGACATCAATCGGCTCTCCGACTACGACGTGGATCATATCGTGCCCCAGT
CTTTTCTCAAAGATGATTCTATTGATAATAAAGTGTTGACAAGATCCGATAAAAATAGAGGGAAGAGTGA
TAACGTCCCCTCAGAAGAAGTTGTCAAGAAAATGAAAAATTATTGGCGGCAGCTGCTGAACGCCAAACTG
ATCACACAACGGAAGTTCGATAATCTGACTAAGGCTGAACGAGGTGGCCTGTCTGAGTTGGATAAAGCCG
GCTTCATCAAAAGGCAGCTTGTTGAGACACGCCAGATCACCAAGCACGTGGCCCAAATTCTCGATTCACG
CATGAACACCAAGTACGATGAAAATGACAAACTGATTCGAGAGGTGAAAGTTATTACTCTGAAGTCTAAG
CTGGTCTCAGATTTCAGAAAGGACTTTCAGTTTTATAAGGTGAGAGAGATCAACAATTACCACCATGCGC
ATGATGCCTACCTGAATGCAGTGGTAGGCACTGCACTTATCAAAAAATATCCCAAGCTTGAATCTGAATT
TGTTTACGGAGACTATAAAGTGTACGATGTTAGGAAAATGATCGCAAAGTCTGAGCAGGAAATAGGCAAG
GCCACCGCTAAGTACTTCTTTTACAGCAATATTATGAATTTTTTCAAGACCGAGATTACACTGGCCAATG
GAGAGATTCGGAAGCGACCACTTATCGAAACAAACGGAGAAACAGGAGAAATCGTGTGGGACAAGGGTAG
GGATTTCGCGACAGTCCGGAAGGTCCTGTCCATGCCGCAGGTGAACATCGTTAAAAAGACCGAAGTACAG
ACCGGAGGCTTCTCCAAGGAAAGTATCCTCCCGAAAAGGAACAGCGACAAGCTGATCGCACGCAAAAAAG
ATTGGGACCCCAAGAAATACGGCGGATTCGATTCTCCTACAGTCGCTTACAGTGTACTGGTTGTGGCCAA
AGTGGAGAAAGGGAAGTCTAAAAAACTCAAAAGCGTCAAGGAACTGCTGGGCATCACAATCATGGAGCGA
TCAAGCTTCGAAAAAAACCCCATCGACTTTCTCGAGGCGAAAGGATATAAAGAGGTCAAAAAAGACCTCA
TCATTAAGCTTCCCAAGTACTCTCTCTTTGAGCTTGAAAACGGCCGGAAACGAATGCTCGCTAGTGCGGG
CGAGCTGCAGAAAGGTAACGAGCTGGCACTGCCCTCTAAATACGTTAATTTCTTGTATCTGGCCAGCCAC
TATGAAAAGCTCAAAGGGTCTCCCGAAGATAATGAGCAGAAGCAGCTGTTCGTGGAACAACACAAACACT
ACCTTGATGAGATCATCGAGCAAATAAGCGAATTCTCCAAAAGAGTGATCCTCGCCGACGCTAACCTCGA
TAAGGTGCTTTCTGCTTACAATAAGCACAGGGATAAGCCCATCAGGGAGCAGGCAGAAAACATTATCCAC
TTGTTTACTCTGACCAACTTGGGCGCGCCTGCAGCCTTCAAGTACTTCGACACCACCATAGACAGAAAGC
GGTACACCTCTACAAAGGAGGTCCTGGACGCCACACTGATTCATCAGTCAATTACGGGGCTCTATGAAAC
AAGAATCGACCTCTCTCAGCTCGGTGGAGACAGCAGGGCTGACCCCAAGAAAAAGAGGAAGGTGGGATCC
GCTAGCATGAACATCTCGGGAAGCAGCTGTGGAAGCCCTAACTCTGCAGATACATCTAGTGACTTTAAAG
ATCTGTGGACCAAACTAAAAGAATGTCATGATAGAGAAGTACAAGGTTTACAAGTAAAAGTAACCAAGCT
TAAGCAAGAGCGAATCTTAGATGCACAAAGACTAGAAGAATTCTTCACCAAAAATCAACAGCTGAGGGAA
CAGCAGAAAGTCCTTCATGAAGCCATTAAAGTTTTAGAAGATCGGTTAAGAGCAGGCTTATGTGATCGCT
GTGCAGTAACTGAAGAACATATGCGGAAAAAACAGCAAGAGTTTGAAAATATCCGGCAGCAGAATCTTAA
ACTTATTACAGAACTTATGAATGAAAGGAATACTCTACAGGAAGAAAATAAAAAGCTTTCTGAACAACTC
CAGCAGAAAATTGAGAATGATCAACAGCATCAAGCAGCTGAGCTTGAATGTGAGGAAGACGTTATTCCAG
ATTCACCGATAACAGCCTTCTCATTTTCTGGCGTTAACCGGCTACGAAGAAAGGAGAACCCCCATGTCCG
ATACATAGAACAAACACATACTAAATTGGAGCACTCTGTGTGTGCAAATGAAATGAGAAAAGTTTCCAAG
TCTTCAACTCATCCACAACATAATCCTAATGAAAATGAAATTCTAGTAGCTGACACTTATGACCAAAGTC
AATCTCCAATGGCCAAAGCACATGGAACAAGCAGCTATACCCCTGATAAGTCATCTTTTAATTTAGCTAC
AGTTGTTGCTGAAACACTTGGACTTGGTGTTCAAGAAGAATCTGAAACTCAAGGTCCCATGAGCCCCCTT
GGTGATGAGCTCTACCACTGTCTGGAAGGAAATCACAAGAAACAGCCTTTTGAGGGATCCAAGCTTATGA
ATCCCAGTATGAAGCAGAAACAAGAAGAAATCAAAGAGAATATAAAGAATAGTTCTGTCCCAAGAAGAAC
TCTGAAGATGATTCAGCCTTCTGCATCTGGATCTCTTGTTGGAAGAGAAAATGAGCTGTCCGCAGGCTTG
TCCAAAAGGAAACATCGGAATGACCACTTAACATCTACAACTTCCAGCCCTGGGGTTATTGTCCCAGAAT
CTAGTGAAAATAAAAATCTTGGAGGAGTCACCCAGGAGTCATTTGATCTTATGATTAAAGAAAATCCATC
CTCTCAGTATTGGAAGGAAGTGGCAGAAAAACGGAGAAAGGCGCTGTAGACCGGTTAGTAATGAGTTTAA
ACGGGGGAGGCTAACTGAAACACGGAAGGAGACAATACCGGAAGGAACCCGCGCTATGACGGCAATAAAA
AGACAGAATAAAACGCACGGGTGTTGGGTCGTTTGTTCATAAACGCGGGGTTCGGTCCCAGGGCTGGCAC
TCTGTCGATACCCCACCGAGACCCCATTGGGGCCAATACGCCCGCGTTTCTTCCTTTTCCCCACCCCACC
CCCCAAGTTCGGGTGAAGGCCCAGGGCTCGCAGCCAACGTCGGGGCGGCAGGCCCTGCCATAGCAGATCT
GCGCAGCTGGGGCTCTAGGGGGTATCCCC
[124 nt withheld, positions 6470-6593]
C
[91 nt withheld, positions 6595-6685]
A
[49 nt withheld, positions 6687-6735]
CCTTTGACGTTGGAGTCCACGTTCTTT
[37 nt withheld, positions 6763-6799]
ACCCTATCTCGGTCTATTCTTTTGATTTATAAGGGATTTTGCCGATTTCGGCCTATTGGTTAAAAAATGA
GCTGATTTAACAAAAATTTAACGCGAATTAATTCTGTGGAATGTGTGTCAGTTAGGGTGTGGAAAGTCCC
CAGGCTCCCCAGCAGGCAGAAGTATGCAAAGCATGCATCTCAATTAGTCAGCAACCAGGTGTGGAAAGTC
CCCAGGCTCCCCAGCAGGCAGAAGTATGCAAAGCATGCATCTCAATTAGTCAGCAACCATAGTCCCGCCC
CTAACTCCGCCCATCCCGCCCCTAACTCCGCCCAGTTCCGCCCATTCTCCGCCCCATGGCTGACTAATTT
TTTTTATTTATGCAGAGGCCGAGGCCGCCTCTGCCTCTGAGCTATTCCAGAAGTAGTGAGGAGGCTTTTT
TGGAGGCCTAGGCTTTTGCAAAAAGCTCCCGGGAGCTTGTATATCCATTTTCGGATCTGATCAAGAGACA
GGATGAGGATCGTTTCGCATGATTGAACAAGATGGATTGCACGCAGGTTCTCCGGCCGCTTGGGTGGAGA
GGCTATTCGGCTATGACTGGGCACAACAGACAATCGGCTGCTCTGATGCCGCCGTGTTCCGGCTGTCAGC
GCAGGGGCGCCCGGTTCTTTTTGTCAAGACCGACCTGTCCGGTGCCCTGAATGAACTGCAGGACGAGGCA
GCGCGGCTATCGTGGCTGGCCACGACGGGCGTTCCTTGCGCAGCTGTGCTCGACGTTGTCACTGAAGCGG
GAAGGGACTGGCTGCTATTGGGCGAAGTGCCGGGGCAGGATCTCCTGTCATCTCACCTTGCTCCTGCCGA
GAAAGTATCCATCATGGCTGATGCAATGCGGCGGCTGCATACGCTTGATCCGGCTACCTGCCCATTCGAC
CACCAAGCGAAACATCGCATCGAGCGAGCACGTACTCGGATGGAAGCCGGTCTTGTCGATCAGGATGATC
TGGACGAAGAGCATCAGGGGCTCGCGCCAGCCGAACTGTTCGCCAGGCTCAAGGCGCGCATGCCCGACGG
CGAGGATCTCGTCGTGACCCATGGCGATGCCTGCTTGCCGAATATCATGGTGGAAAATGGCCGCTTTTCT
GGATTCATCGACTGTGGCCGGCTGGGTGTGGCGGACCGCTATCAGGACATAGCGTTGGCTACCCGTGATA
TTGCTGAAGAGCTTGGCGGCGAATGGGCTGACCGCTTCCTCGTGCTTTACGGTATCGCCGCTCCCGATTC
GCAGCGCATCGCCTTCTATCGCCTTCTTGACGAGTTCTTCTGAGCGGGACTCTGGGGTTCGCGAAATGAC
CGACCAAGCGACGCCCAACCTGCCATCACGAGATTTCGATTCCACCGCCGCCTTCTATGAAAGGTTGGGC
TTCGGAATCGTTTTCCGGGACGCCGGCTGGATGATCCTCCAGCGCGGGGATCTCATGCTGGAGTTCTTCG
CCCACCCCAACTTGTTTATTGCAGCTTATAATGGTTACAAATAAAGCAATAGCATCACAAATTTCACAAA
TAAAGCATTTTTTTCACTGCATTCTAGTTGTGGTTTGTCCAAACTCATCAATGTATCTTATCATGTCTGT
ATACCGTCGACCTCTAGCTAGAGCTTGGCGTAATCATGGTCATAGCTGTTTCCTGTGTGAAATTGTTATC
CGCTCACAATTCCACACAACATACGAGCCGGAAGCATAAAGTGTAAAGCCTGGGGTGCCTAATGAGTGAG
CTAACTCACATTAATTGCGTTGCGCTCACTGCCCGCTTTCCAGTCGGGAAACCTGTCGTGCCAGCTGCAT
TAATGAATCGGCCAACGCGCGGGGAGAGGCGGTTTGCGTATTGGGCGCTCTTCCGCTTCCTCGCTCACTG
ACTCGCTGCGCTCGGTCGTTCGGCTGCGGCGAGCGGTATCAGCTCACTCAAAGGCGGTAATACGGTTATC
CACAGAATCAGGGGATAACGCAGGAAAGAACATGTGAGCAAAAGGCCAGCAAAAGGCCAGGAACCGTAAA
AAGGCCGCGTTGCTGGCGTTTTTCCATAGGCTCCGCCCCCCTGACGAGCATCACAAAAATCGACGCTCAA
GTCAGAGGTGGCGAAACCCGACAGGACTATAAAGATACCAGGCGTTTCCCCCTGGAAGCTCCCTCGTGCG
CTCTCCTGTTCCGACCCTGCCGCTTACCGGATACCTGTCCGCCTTTCTCCCTTCGGGAAGCGTGGCGCTT
TCTCATAGCTCACGCTGTAGGTATCTCAGTTCGGTGTAGGTCGTTCGCTCCAAGCTGGGCTGTGTGCACG
AACCCCCCGTTCAGCCCGACCGCTGCGCCTTATCCGGTAACTATCGTCTTGAGTCCAACCCGGTAAGACA
CGACTTATCGCCACTGGCAGCAGCCACTGGTAACAGGATTAGCAGAGCGAGGTATGTAGGCGGTGCTACA
GAGTTCTTGAAGTGGTGGCCTAACTACGGCTACACTAGAAGAACAGTATTTGGTATCTGCGCTCTGCTGA
AGCCAGTTACCTTCGGAAAAAGAGTTGGTAGCTCTTGATCCGGCAAACAAACCACCGCTGGTAGCGGTGG
TTTTTTTGTTTGCAAGCAGCAGATTACGCGCAGAAAAAAAGGATCTCAAGAAGATCCTTTGATCTTTTCT
ACGGGGTCTGACGCTCAGTGGAACGAAAACTCACGTTAAGGGATTTTGGTCATGAGATTATCAAAAAGGA
TCTTCACCTAGATCCTTTTAAATTAAAAATGAAGTTTTAAATCAATCTAAAGTATATATGAGTAAACTTG
GTCTGACAGTTACCAATGCTTAATCAGTGAGGCACCTATCTCAGCGATCTGTCTATTTCGTTCATCCATA
GTTGCCTGACTCCCCGTCGTGTAGATAACTACGATACGGGAGGGCTTACCATCTGGCCCCAGTGCTGCAA
TGATACCGCGAGACCCACGCTCACCGGCTCCAGATTTATCAGCAATAAACCAGCCAGCCGGAAGGACCGA
GCGCAGAAGTGGTCCTGCAACTTTATCCGCCTCCATCCAGTCTATTAATTGTTGCCGGGAAGCTAGAGTA
AGTAGTTCGCCAGTTAATAGTTTGCGCAACGTTGTTGCCATTGCTACAGGCATCGTGGTGTCACGCTCGT
CGTTTGGTATGGCTTCATTCAGCTCCGGTTCCCAACGATCAAGGCGAGTTACATGATCCCCCATGTTGTG
CAAAAAAGCGGTTAGCTCCTTCGGTCCTCCGATCGTTGTCAGAAGTAAGTTGGCCGCAGTGTTATCACTC
ATGGTTATGGCAGCACTGCATAATTCTCTTACTGTCATGCCATCCGTAAGATGCTTTTCTGTGACTGGTG
AGTACTCAACCAAGTCATTCTGAGAATAGTGTATGCGGCGACCGAGTTGCTCTTGCCCGGCGTCAATACG
GGATAATACCGCGCCACATAGCAGAACTTTAAAAGTGCTCATCATTGGAAAACGTTCTTCGGGGCGAAAA
CTCTCAAGGATCTTACCGCTGTTGAGATCCAGTTCGATGTAACCCACTCGTGCACCCAACTGATCTTCAG
CATCTTTTACTTTCACCAGCGTTTCTGGGTGAGCAAAAACAGGAAGGCAAAATGCCGCAAAAAAGGGAAT
AAGGGCGACACGGAAATGTTGAATACTCATACTCTTCCTTTTTCAATATTATTGAAGCATTTATCAGGGT
TATTGTCTCATGAGCGGATACATATTTGAATGTATTTAGAAAAATAAACAAATAGGGGTTCCGCGCACAT
TTCCCCGAAAAGTGCCACCTGACGTCGACGGATCGGGAGATCTCCCGATCCCCTATGGTGCACTCTCAGT
ACAATCTGCTCTGATGCCGCATAGTTAAGCCAGTATCTGCTCCCTGCTTGTGTGTTGGAGGTCGCTGAGT
AGTGCGCGAGCAAAATTTAAGCTACAACAAGGCAAGGCTTGACCGACAATTGCATGAAGAA
Features (pLannotate 1.2.2; 19 found; start..end, strand, type, name):
     60..439     +  enhancer       CMV enhancer: human cytomegalovirus immediate early enhancer
    440..643     +  promoter       CMV promoter: human cytomegalovirus (CMV) immediate early promoter
    758..4861    +  CDS            cas9: CAS9_STRP1 - Also known as csn1 From Streptococcus pyogenes serotype M1.
   4907..5800    +  CDS            RBBP8 (fragment): CTIP_HUMAN - Also known as CTIP. Experimental evidence at protein level: Swiss-Prot protein existence level 1. Endonuclease that cooperates with the MRE11-RAD50-NBN (MRN) complex in DNA-end resection, the first step of double-strand break (DSB) repair through the homologous recombination (HR) pathway (PubMed:17965729, PubMed:19202191, PubMed:19759395, PubMed:20064462). HR is restricted to S and G2 phases of the cell cycle and preferentially repairs DSBs resulting from replication fork collapse (PubMed:17965729, PubMed:19202191). Key determinant of DSB repair pathway choice, as it commits cells
   5807..6136    +  CDS            GMNN (fragment): GEMI_HUMAN - Experimental evidence at protein level: Swiss-Prot protein existence level 1. Inhibits DNA replication by preventing the incorporation of MCM complex into pre-replication complex (pre-RC) (PubMed:9635433, PubMed:14993212, PubMed:20129055, PubMed:24064211). It is degraded during the mitotic phase of the cell cycle (PubMed:9635433, PubMed:14993212, PubMed:24064211). Its destruction at the metaphase- anaphase transition permits replication in the succeeding cell cycle (PubMed:9635433, PubMed:14993212, PubMed:24064211). Inhibits histone acetyltransferase activity of KAT7/HBO1 in a CDT
   6220..6268    +  polyA_signal   HSV TK poly(A) signal: herpes simplex virus thymidine kinase polyadenylation signal (Cole and Stacy, 1985)
   6470..6898    +  rep_origin     f1 ori (sequence partly withheld): f1 bacteriophage origin of replication; arrow indicates direction of (+) strand synthesis
   6912..7241    +  promoter       SV40 promoter: SV40 enhancer and early promoter
   7308..8099    +  CDS            neo: KKA2_KLEPN - Also known as kan, nptII. Experimental evidence at protein level: Swiss-Prot protein existence level 1. Resistance to kanamycin, neomycin, paromomycin, ribostamycin, butirosin and gentamicin B. From Klebsiella pneumoniae.
   8125..8283    +  CDS            ble (fragment): BLE_KLEPN - Experimental evidence at protein level: Swiss-Prot protein existence level 1. Binding protein with a strong affinity to the bleomycin family of antibiotics. Binds to CL990; an antimitotic-antibiotic compound. From Klebsiella pneumoniae.
   8278..8399    +  polyA_signal   SV40 poly(A) signal: SV40 polyadenylation signal
   8470..8492    -  protein_bind   lac operator (fragment): The lac repressor binds to the lac operator to inhibit transcription in E. coli. This inhibition can be relieved by adding lactose or isopropyl-β-D-thiogalactopyranoside (IPTG). lac repressor encoded by lacI
   8496..8526    -  promoter       lac promoter: promoter for the E. coli lac operon
   8541..8562    -  protein_bind   CAP binding site: CAP binding activates transcription in the presence of cAMP. E. coli catabolite activator protein
   8575..8667    -  CDS            lacI (fragment): lac repressor; lacI; The lac repressor binds to the lac operator to inhibit transcription in E. coli. This inhibition can be relieved by adding lactose or isopropyl-β-D-thiogalactopyranoside (IPTG).
   8850..9438    -  rep_origin     ori: high-copy-number ColE1/pMB1/pBR322/pUC origin of replication
   9609..10469   -  CDS            AmpR: β-lactamase; bla; confers resistance to ampicillin, carbenicillin, and related antibiotics
  10470..10574   -  promoter       AmpR promoter: bla
  10633..10685   -  misc_feature   bom (fragment): basis of mobility region from pBR322
