[The description below was written by a language model from this plasmid's Addgene catalogue record and pLannotate feature annotations shown in this document.]
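Description:
pCas9-HE-Geminin is a mammalian expression plasmid of about 10.8 kb, built on the hCas9 backbone. It produces Streptococcus pyogenes Cas9 fused at its C-terminus to two human protein fragments. In bacteria it is maintained at high copy through a ColE1/pUC-type origin and selected with ampicillin via the β-lactamase gene. An f1 phage origin and remnants of lac regulatory sequence are also carried over from the parent vector. For selection in mammalian cells, an SV40 enhancer/early promoter drives a neomycin phosphotransferase gene ending in an SV40 polyadenylation signal, conferring G418 resistance. A short bleomycin-resistance fragment annotated just downstream appears to be a partial remnant rather than a functional marker.

The expression cassette uses the CMV immediate-early enhancer and promoter to transcribe a single long reading frame, terminated by the HSV thymidine kinase polyadenylation signal. The Cas9 coding sequence is followed in the same orientation by a fragment of RBBP8/CtIP, described in the record as the HE (HDR-enhancer) domain, and then by a fragment of Geminin that serves as a degron. Together these two fragments make up the roughly 1.2 kb insert. CtIP works with the MRN complex to start DNA-end resection, the step that commits a double-strand break to homologous recombination. Tethering its HE domain to Cas9 is therefore intended to bias repair at the cut site toward homology-directed repair. Geminin is degraded around mitotic exit, so its degron should limit accumulation of the fusion to the S and G2 phases, when that pathway is active. No guide RNA cassette is annotated, so a guide would have to be supplied separately. The associated publication indicates the construct is used to improve transgene integration by homology-dependent repair in genome editing.
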