Addgene plasmid #109402: pCas9-HE-Geminin
Purpose: Expresses Cas9 fusion to HE (HDR-enhancer) domain of human CtIP protein and Geminin degron
Depositing lab: Jean-Paul Concordet. Publication: CtIP fusion to Cas9 enhances transgene integration by homology-dependent repair. Charpentier M, Khedher AHY, Menoret S, Brion A, Lamribet K, Dardillac E, Boix C, Perrouault L, Tesson L, Geny S, De Cian A, Itier JM, Anegon I, Lopez B, Giovannangeli C, Concordet JP. Nat Commun. 2018 Mar 19;9(1):1133. doi: 10.1038/s41467-018-03475-7. PubMed 29556040.
Backbone
  Vector backbone: hCas9 Addgene ID 41815
  Backbone manufacturer: Church lab
  Selectable markers: Neomycin (select with G418)
Growth in bacteria
  Bacterial resistance: Ampicillin, 100 μg/mL
  Growth temperature: 37°C
  Growth strain: DH5alpha
  Copy number: High Copy
Gene/Insert
  Gene/Insert name: HE-Geminin
  Insert size (bp): 1221
Terms and licenses: Academic/Nonprofit Terms; Industry Terms: Not Available to Industry
How to cite: pCas9-HE-Geminin was a gift from Jean-Paul Concordet (Addgene plasmid # 109402 ; http://n2t.net/addgene:109402 ; RRID:Addgene_109402)
